>Addgene plasmid #215939 | AA179 | addgene full sequence | sequence record 431449 | Addgene NGS Result
TCGCGCGTTTCGGTGATGACGGTGAAAACCTCTGACACATGCAGCTCCCGGAGACGGTCACAGCTTGTCT
GTAAGCGGATGCCGGGAGCAGACAAGCCCGTCAGGGCGCGTCAGCGGGTGTTGGCGGGTGTCGGGGCTGG
CTTAACTATGCGGCATCAGAGCAGATTGTACTGAGAGTGCACCATATGCGGTGTGAAATACCGCACAGAT
GCGTAAGGAGAAAATACCGCATCAGGCGCCATTCGCCATTCAGGCTGCGCAACTGTTGGGAAGGGCGATC
GGTGCGGGCCTCTTCGCTATTACGCCAGCTGGCGAAAGGGGGATGTGCTGCAAGGCGATTAAGTTGGGTA
ACGCCAGGGTTTTCCCAGTTACGACGTTGTAAAACGACGGCCAGAGAATTCGAGCTCGGTACCTCGCGAA
TACATCTAGATGAAGACGTCAGAGGTCTCGCTTTTTTCGAGACAACACGCGTCTTCATCGGATCCCGGGC
CCGTCGACTGCAGAGGCCTGCATGCAAGCTTGGTGTAATCATGGTCATAGCTGTTTCCTGTGTGAAATTG
TTATCCGCTCACAATTCCACACAACATACGAGCCGGAAGCATAAAGTGTAAAGCCTGGGGTGCCTAATGA
GTGAGCTAACTCACATTAATTGCGTTGCGCTCACTGCCCGCTTTCCAGTCGGGAAACCTGTCGTGCCAGC
TGCATTAATGAATCGGCCAACGCGCGGGGAGAGGCGGTTTGCGTATTGGGCGCTCTTCCGCTTCCTCGCT
CACTGACTCGCTGCGCTCGGTCGTTCGGCTGCGGCGAGCGGTATCAGCTCACTCAAAGGCGGTAATACGG
TTATCCACAGAATCAGGGGATAACGCAGGAAAGAACATGTGAGCAAAAGGCCAGCAAAAGGCCAGGAACC
GTAAAAAGGCCGCGTTGCTGGCGTTTTTCCATAGGCTCCGCCCCCCTGACGAGCATCACAAAAATCGACG
CTCAAGTCAGAGGTGGCGAAACCCGACAGGACTATAAAGATACCAGGCGTTTCCCCCTGGAAGCTCCCTC
GTGCGCTCTCCTGTTCCGACCCTGCCGCTTACCGGATACCTGTCCGCCTTTCTCCCTTCGGGAAGCGTGG
CGCTTTCTCATAGCTCACGCTGTAGGTATCTCAGTTCGGTGTAGGTCGTTCGCTCCAAGCTGGGCTGTGT
GCACGAACCCCCCGTTCAGCCCGACCGCTGCGCCTTATCCGGTAACTATCGTCTTGAGTCCAACCCGGTA
AGACACGACTTATCGCCACTGGCAGCAGCCACTGGTAACAGGATTAGCAGAGCGAGGTATGTAGGCGGTG
CTACAGAGTTCTTGAAGTGGTGGCCTAACTACGGCTACACTAGAAGAACAGTATTTGGTATCTGCGCTCT
GCTGAAGCCAGTTACCTTCGGAAAAAGAGTTGGTAGCTCTTGATCCGGCAAACAAACCACCGCTGGTAGC
GGTGGTTTTTTTGTTTGCAAGCAGCAGATTACGCGCAGAAAAAAAGGATCTCAAGAAGATCCTTTGATCT
TTTCTACGGGGTCTGACGCTCAGTGGAACGAAAACTCACGTTAAGGGATTTTGGTCATGAGATTATCAAA
AAGGATCTTCACCTAGATCCTTTTAAATTAAAAATGAAGTTTTAAATCAAGCCCAATCTGAATAATGTTA
CAACCAATTAACCAATTCTGATTAGAAAAACTCATCGAGCATCAAATGAAACTGCAATTTATTCATATCA
GGATTATCAATACCATATTTTTGAAAAAGCCGTTTCTGTAATGAAGGAGAAAACTCACCGAGGCAGTTCC
ATAGGATGGCAAGATCCTGGTATCGGTCTGCGATTCCGACTCGTCCAACATCAATACAACCTATTAATTT
CCCCTCGTCAAAAATAAGGTTATCAAGTGAGAAATCACCATGAGTGACGACTGAATCCGGTGAGAATGGC
AAAAGTTTATGCATTTCTTTCCAGACTTGTTCAACAGGCCAGCCATTACGCTCGTCATCAAAATCACTCG
CATCAACCAAACCGTTATTCATTCGTGATTGCGCCTGAGCGAGACGAAATACGCGATCGCTGTTAAAAGG
ACAATTACAAACAGGAATCGAATGCAACCGGCGCAGGAACACTGCCAGCGCATCAACAATATTTTCACCT
GAATCAGGATATTCTTCTAATACCTGGAATGCTGTTTTTCCGGGGATCGCAGTGGTGAGTAACCATGCAT
CATCAGGAGTACGGATAAAATGCTTGATGGTCGGAAGAGGCATAAATTCCGTCAGCCAGTTTAGTCTGAC
CATCTCATCTGTAACATCATTGGCAACGCTACCTTTGCCATGTTTCAGAAACAACTCTGGCGCATCGGGC
TTCCCATACAAGCGATAGATTGTCGCACCTGATTGCCCGACATTATCGCGAGCCCATTTATACCCATATA
AATCAGCATCCATGTTGGAATTTAATCGCGGCCTCGACGTTTCCCGTTGAATATGGCTCATAACACCCCT
TGTATTACTGTTTATGTAAGCAGACAGTTTTATTGTTCATGATGATATATTTTTATCTTGTGCAATGTAA
CATCAGAGATTTTGAGACACGGGCCAGAGCTGCA
Features (pLannotate 1.2.2; 9 found; start..end, strand, type, name):
    137..236     +  misc_feature   bom (fragment): basis of mobility region from pBR322
    242..399     -  CDS            lacZα (fragment): LacZα fragment of β-galactosidase; lacZ fragment
    558..574     -  protein_bind   lac operator: The lac repressor binds to the lac operator to inhibit transcription in E. coli. This inhibition can be relieved by adding lactose or isopropyl-β-D-thiogalactopyranoside (IPTG). lac repressor encoded by lacI
    582..612     -  promoter       lac promoter: promoter for the E. coli lac operon
    627..648     -  protein_bind   CAP binding site: CAP binding activates transcription in the presence of cAMP. E. coli catabolite activator protein
    661..753     -  CDS            lacI (fragment): lac repressor; lacI; The lac repressor binds to the lac operator to inhibit transcription in E. coli. This inhibition can be relieved by adding lactose or isopropyl-β-D-thiogalactopyranoside (IPTG).
    936..1524    -  rep_origin     ori: high-copy-number ColE1/pMB1/pBR322/pUC origin of replication
   1702..2511    -  CDS            KanR: aminoglycoside phosphotransferase; aph(3')-Ia; confers resistance to kanamycin in bacteria or G418 (Geneticin®) in eukaryotes
   2618..35      +  CDS            rop (fragment) (across the origin): Rop protein, which maintains plasmids at low copy number; rop
