[The description below was written by a language model from this plasmid's Addgene catalogue record and pLannotate feature annotations shown in this document.]
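Description:
AA179 is a small (about 2.6 kb) bacterial cloning plasmid that serves as one module of the Fragmid toolkit, a modular assembly system for building CRISPR vectors from interchangeable parts. It is built on the pUC57-Kan backbone, with part of the plasmid derived from a commercially synthesised construct. Propagation in E. coli relies on the high-copy ColE1/pUC-type origin of replication, and selection is by kanamycin through the aph(3')-Ia aminoglycoside phosphotransferase gene. The catalogue lists the copy number as unknown, although the annotated origin is of the high-copy class.

The payload is a "Filler": a short sequence with no known function, designated for the guide cassette position of a Fragmid assembly. In practice such a fragment acts as a neutral placeholder, occupying the guide cassette slot when a final vector is assembled without a functional guide expression unit there, so that the remaining modules can still be joined in the correct order. The filler itself is not annotated in the feature table, and its length and the flanking sites used for assembly are not stated; the cloning method is recorded as unknown. Everything detected by annotation is backbone. This includes a lacZα fragment with its lac promoter, lac operator and CAP binding site, a gap between the lacZα fragment and the operator that would be consistent with the position of an unannotated insert, and remnants of lacI, rop and the pBR322 bom region. None of these has a role in the intended downstream construct. The plasmid carries no eukaryotic expression elements and functions purely as a donor of its fragment for modular CRISPR vector construction.
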