Addgene plasmid #215939: AA179
Purpose: Fragmid fragment: (guide cassette) short sequence with no known function
Depositing lab: John Doench. Depositing organization: Broad Institute. Publication: Modular vector assembly enables rapid assessment of emerging CRISPR technologies. McGee AV, Liu YV, Griffith AL, Szegletes ZM, Wen B, Kraus C, Miller NW, Steger RJ, Escude Velasco B, Bosch JA, Zirin JD, Viswanatha R, Sontheimer EJ, Goodale A, Greene MA, Green TM, Doench JG. Cell Genom. 2024 Mar 13;4(3):100519. doi: 10.1016/j.xgen.2024.100519. PubMed 38484704.
Backbone
  Vector backbone: pUC57-Kan
  Vector type: CRISPR ; Fragment
Growth in bacteria
  Bacterial resistance: Kanamycin, 50 μg/mL
  Growth temperature: 37°C
  Growth strain: DH5alpha
  Copy number: Unknown
Gene/Insert
  Gene/Insert name: Filler
  Species: Other
  Cloning method: Unknown
Resource information
  A portion of this plasmid was derived from a plasmid made by: Genscript ID: U2691GK040-18
Terms and licenses: Academic/Nonprofit Terms; Industry Terms: Not Available to Industry
Depositor comments: Please visit https://www.biorxiv.org/content/10.1101/2023.10.25.564061v1 for bioRxiv preprint.
How to cite: AA179 was a gift from John Doench (Addgene plasmid # 215939 ; http://n2t.net/addgene:215939 ; RRID:Addgene_215939)
